>Addgene plasmid #41463 | TAL-3AT4 | depositor partial sequence | sequence record 55332 | TAL-3AT4 sequence 256 bps
GAATGCAGCCAGGCACACGGGCTTACTCCCGATCAAGTTGTGGCCATTGCCAGCAACATCGGAGGGAAAC
AAGCATTGGAGACTGTCCAACGGCTCCTTCCCGTGTTGTGTCAAGCCCACGGTTTGACCCCTGCACAAGT
GGTCGCCATCGCCTCCAACGGTGGCGGTAAGCAGGCCCTGGAAACAGTGCAGCGCCTGCTGCCTGTGCTG
TGCCAGGATCATGGACTGACCCCAGACCAGGTTGTCGCCTGCATTC
