>Addgene plasmid #41463 | TAL-3AT4 | addgene partial sequence | sequence record 55879 | M13_pUC_fwd
TCGAGCTCGGTACCTCGCGAATGCATCTAGATATTTGGGAATGCAGGCGACAACCTGGTCTGGGGTCAGT
CCATGATCCTGGCACAGCACAGGCAGCAGGCGCTGCACTGTTTCCAGGGCCTGCTTACCGCCACCGTTGG
AGGCGATGGCGACCACTTGTGCAGGGGTCAAACCGTGGGCTTGACACAACACGGGAAGGAGCCGTTGGAC
AGTCTCCAATGCTTGTTTCCCTCCGATGTTGCTGGCAATGGCCACAACTTGATCGGGAGTAAGCCCGTGT
GCCTGGCTGCATTCATTTGGATCGGATCCCGGGCCCGTCGACTGCAGAGGCCTGCATGCAAGCTTGGCGT
AATCATGGTCATAGCTGTTTCCTGTGTGAAATTGTTATCCGCTCACAATTCCACACAACATACGAGCCGG
AAGCATAAAGTGTAAAGCCTGGGGTGCCTAATGAGTGAGCTAACTCACATTAATTGCGTTGCGCTCACTG
CCCGCTTTCCAGTCGGGAAACCTGTCGTGCCAGCTGCATTAATGAATCGGCCAACGCGCGGGGAGAGGCG
GTTTGCGTATTGGGCGCTCTTCCGCTTCCTCGCTCACTGACTCGCTGCGCTCGGTCGTTCGGCTGCGGCG
AGCGGTATCAGCTCACTCAAAGGCGGTAATACGGTTATCCACAGAATCAGGGGATAACGCAGGAAAGAAC
ATGTGAGCAAAAGGCCAGCAAAAGGCCAGGAACCGTAAAAAGGCCGCGTTGCTGGCGTTTTTCCATAGGC
TCCGCCCCCCTGACGAGCATCACAAAAATCGACGCTCAAGTCAGAGGTGGCGAAACCCGACAGGACTATA
AAGATACCAGGCGTTTCCCCCTGGAAGCTCCCTCGTGCGCTCTCCTGTTCCGACCCTGCCGCTTACCGGA
TACCTGTCCGCCTTTCTCC
