[The description below was written by a language model from this plasmid's Addgene catalogue record.]
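Description:
TAL-3AT4 is a small bacterial cloning plasmid that carries a synthetic 256 bp insert named 3AT4 in a custom backbone of about 2.96 kb, catalogued as a PCR cloning vector. It is maintained at high copy number in E. coli under ampicillin selection. The record does not name the origin of replication or list any annotated features. The insert is flanked by standard M13/pUC forward and reverse primer sites, which allow it to be sequenced and suggest a pUC-style cloning region, although the backbone is described only as custom. The method used to clone the insert is recorded as unknown.

The plasmid comes from a collection built for a ligation-independent cloning approach to high-throughput assembly of transcription activator-like effector (TALE) genes. TALE DNA-binding domains consist of tandem repeats of roughly 34 amino acids, each recognising one nucleotide of the target site. Assembly systems therefore usually rely on libraries of premade fragments that encode one or a few repeats and are joined in a defined order. The insert's size and the plasmid's name fit a library component of this kind, a short repeat block intended for a particular position in the array. However, the record does not explain the "3AT4" nomenclature, so the repeat composition, base specificity and assembly position cannot be stated from the available information. No promoter, tag, reporter or eukaryotic expression element is recorded. The construct is best regarded as a storage and template plasmid for a building block, not as an expression vector, and its expected use is as one part among many in assembling custom TALE arrays for designer nucleases or transcriptional regulators.
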