Addgene plasmid #41463: TAL-3AT4
Depositing lab: Veit Hornung. Depositing organization: Universitaetsklinikum Bonn. Publication: A ligation-independent cloning technique for high-throughput assembly of transcription activator-like effector genes. Schmid-Burgk JL, Schmidt T, Kaiser V, Honing K, Hornung V. Nat Biotechnol. 2012 Dec 16. doi: 10.1038/nbt.2460. PubMed 23242165.
Backbone
  Vector backbone: Custom backbone
  Backbone size w/o insert (bp): 2961
  Vector type: PCR Cloning Vector
Growth in bacteria
  Bacterial resistance: Ampicillin, 100 μg/mL
  Growth temperature: 37°C
  Growth strain: DH10B
  Copy number: High Copy
Gene/Insert
  Gene/Insert name: 3AT4
  Species: Synthetic
  Insert size (bp): 256
  Cloning method: Unknown
  Sequencing primers: 5′ M13_pUC_fwd; 3′ M13_pUC_rev
Terms and licenses: Academic/Nonprofit Terms; Industry Terms: Not Available to Industry
How to cite: TAL-3AT4 was a gift from Veit Hornung (Addgene plasmid # 41463 ; http://n2t.net/addgene:41463 ; RRID:Addgene_41463)
